>Addgene plasmid #71022 | pFOSGE_COF4B02 | depositor partial sequence | sequence record 126964 | insert
ATGACAAGCATCGAGGAGAATCCGTTCGCGGCTCTGCTGCAGGAGGGCGCCAACTCCGATGGCGTGCCGC
ACAAACTGGTCGAGGAGGTGCTCCTCTTCACGCTGAACAAGGCGTCCTCTTCCGCGGTCCTGTGCCTGGC
CGACGTGGTGGTGGAGACCAGCGAGGAGATGCTAAGTGAGGACCTGGTGGCCCACGCCCTCTTTGAGCGC
CTGATGCTGGCCGAGACCAGCCAGTATGCAGCGGGCAATGCCAGTGAAATGGCCATGGAGCGGCGAGCTA
TGCGTTACCTTAAAGGTGCCTTCACGCGATGCGGACTCATTCAGGCGGAGAGGAAAATCGATTGCTCCAA
GATACTAGCGCTTATCCTAAACAATGCCAGCACCTGCATGCGCCAGCCGGACCTCTTTGCACCGCAATCC
TTCGGTGCCCAGTGGATGGAGATGTTCGAGCAGGATGAGGATGAGCACGATACCAGCACGCAGGAGTTTT
TGATACGCGTCACCTGCAAGGTGATGGAGGAGGTGGAGCCGATTGAGGCCCTGGGCGCCCTAAAGGCCAT
CTTCTACCCTGTGCTCACCGAGCTGCAGAAGAACATCGCCAAGCTGAACCTCATTACAATGAAGAAGAAC
ACATTCTGGATCCTCGGATATTTCGTGCGCGACAAGCGAGCAGCTGTTCTTGGAGAGCTGCTAATTGACT
ACACCACTCCCAATCCCAGAGCTAGCGGTAGCGAATATATGGACACTTTGTTGGGCAGTCTACTGTGCAT
CTCAATCCTGCCCAAGACCCAAACAGGCAAATACGAGTTTTTCCAGGAGCTGTCAATAAACCAAACTGAC
GAAGCTCTGTGGGCTCTATTGTCGCATCACCAGCAGTCCATTTTCCTGCTGGTCAAGCAACTCCTCGTAC
TCTCACCCGAAACAAAGAAAAGGACGCTTCAATGGGTAGGCAATTGCCTGGATGCAAATGTGCCGCGTGG
TCACCTATGGAGCAGCATCAATGCCAGCCTGGAGCAAACAGCTCACAGCACGTCAAGCGATGCCTTCATG
ACCAACCTGACTGCAGTTCTAGTTCGTCTCTGTGCTCCCCTATGTATGCCCTCGTTAAAGGTTCTCCTGG
TGGACCCTACATATTGTGCAGTTCCCAACAAAGATCGGCAGGCGAAGGGCGTTAGTATGCTAAGGGCCCA
CGCCGAGACTTGCCTGCTCACCAGCGAAGAGGGCGAGGAGCGTTTGACGGCCGAAAAGTACAATTTCGTG
ACGGAGATCTTCTACATGACACACAAATGCTTCGAGCTCTCCAATATTCCGTGCATTGAGCGCTTCGTTC
GGGTGCTGCGCGAGCTGCAAAACACGCAGATGGCGTACGGAGAGATCGTGAACAGCGATCCGAATAGCGA
GGTGGCCAAAAACCTATTTCGCATGATAAGGGACCAGATACAGCAAGTGCTGACCATCAAGAACACGCTC
GCCGAGCCCACCAATGACATGTACCTGTTGAAATTCTTCGAAGCTTCGGCTATTTGGCTCACTGAGATTG
CCATGCTCCCGCGTGAGATTTACGAGCAGTGCCTGGACAAGCGCGACTTTTCCCCACAGGTTTTCCGCAA
CATGGAGCTGCTCTCAGACACACCGCCCTTTGTGGCACCCTATATGCAATCGGTGCCAGAGAGCATTATC
GACAACATCTCGGCATTTTTGAATGCGGCCCGGAAACTAAACGGCGAACAATACATCAATATATATTTCT
CTGCCCATGATGCCTTTTTCAAGATGATAATTCTATTCATGGGCAGCTCAGCGCTGGTCAAGAATCCTCA
CCTTCGGGCCAAACTGGCTGAAGCATTGGAATTTCTCTTGCCCTCACGGATTATGGGAAGCCATCGCAAG
ACTTTTGTCAGCCATGTCTTCGACAACCATCCGGATCGGTTGAAGGTGGTGCGCAGCCTGTTGAACGTTT
TCGTAAGCATTGAGATGACTGGACAGTCAGTGCAATTCGAACAAAAATTCAACTATCGCCGGCCCATGTA
CGCTATAATGGAGTTCCTGTGGACCAAACCCGAGCACGTTCAGTGCTTTCGTGACCTGGCAGTCGAAGCG
GAGCAGAATATGGATGCCATTGAGCCGCCCATATTTCTGCGCTTCATTAATCTGCTTATCAATGATGCCA
TCTTTCTGTTGGACGAGTCGTTGTCCAATCTGGAGCAGATCAAACAGCTTCAGCAGGCGCAGGACAATGG
TGAGTGGGAAAGCCTACCGCACACTGAGCGTGAGCAGCACATGACGAACCTCCAGCACCTGGGCATGCTA
GCTCGATTTGACAACATTATCGGTAGGGACACCATAAATCTCCTCAAGCTGCTCACCTCGAAAATCAAAA
GCATTTTCTGCCACAACAGCATGGTCGATCGCATGGCAGCCATGCTGAATTATTTTCTGCTGAATTTGGT
TGGCCCAAAGAAGGAGCGCTTCAAGGTAAAGGACAAGAAGGAGTTCGAATTCGATCCGGCTCAGACGGTG
ATCGAGATCTCTCACATCTACATCAACCTAAGCTCCGATGAGAGCTTCTGTTTGGCCGTATCGCAGGATG
GACGTTCATACAGCGAACAGCTCTTCAGCTATGCCGAGAACATCCTGATCCGAATCGGAGGCGGCCAACT
TATAGGCGACATGTCCGAGTTTGCTGTGAAGGTAGCGCGTATGGGTGCTCAATACAAGGAGGAGCAGGAG
CTGCTGGCTGATGCGCCGGAAGAGTACCTCGATCCGATTATCTCAACGCTTATGACCGACCCTGTGGTGC
TGCCCAGCTCCAAGGTAACAGTGGATCGTTCCACCATCGCCCGTCATCTTCTGAGCGATCAGACCGATCC
CTTTAACCGCGAACCGCTCACCATGGATAAGGTCAAGTCCAACGAGGCTCTGAAGCAGGAAATTGAGAGC
TGGATTCAGGGCAAGCGGGAGGCGGCCCGCTCGAACAGT
