>Addgene plasmid #71022 | pFOSGE_COF4B02 | addgene partial sequence | sequence record 131443 | M13-F20 5'-TGTAAAACGACGGCCAGT-3'
TTTTGACTGATAGTGACCTGTTCGTTGCAACAAATTGATGAGCAATGCTTTTTTATAATGCCAACTTTGT
ACAAAAAAGCAGGCTTCATGACAAGCATCGAGGAGAATCCGTTCGCGGCTCTGCTGCAGGAGGGCGCCAA
CTCCGATGGCGTGCCGCACAAACTGGTCGAGGAGGTGCTCCTCTTCACGCTGAACAAGGCGTCCTCTTCC
GCGGTCCTGTGCCTGGCCGACGTGGTGGTGGAGACCAGCGAGGAGATGCTAAGTGAGGACCTGGTGGCCC
ACGCCCTCTTTGAGCGCCTGATGCTGGCCGAGACCAGCCAGTATGCAGCGGGCAATGCCAGTGAAATGGC
CATGGAGCGGCGAGCTATGCGTTACCTTAAAGGTGCCTTCACGCGATGCGGACTCATTCAGGCGGAGAGG
AAAATCGATTGCTCCAAGATACTAGCGCTTATCCTAAACAATGCCAGCACCTGCATGCGCCAGCCGGACC
TCTTTGCACCGCAATCCTTCGGTGCCCAGTGGATGGAGATGTTCGAGCAGGATGAGGATGAGCACGATAC
CAGCACGCAGGAGTTTTTGATACGCGTCACCTGCAAGGTGATGGAGGAGGTGGAGCCGATTGAGGCCCTG
GGCGCCCTAAAGGCCATCTTCTACCCTGTGCTCACCGAGCTGCAGAAGAACATCGCCAAGCTGAACCTCA
TTACAATGAAGAAGAACACATT
