>Addgene plasmid #71022 | pFOSGE_COF4B02 | addgene partial sequence | sequence record 131444 | M13-Rev 5'-CAGGAAACAGCTATGACC-3'
ATTTTATTTTGACTGATAGTGACCTGTTCGTTGCAACAAATTGATAAGCAATGCTTTCTTATAATGCCAA
CTTTGTACAAGAAAGCTGGGTCACTGTTCGAGCGGGCCGCCTCCCGCTTGCCCTGAATCCAGCTCTCAAT
TTCCTGCTTCAGAGCCTCGTTGGACTTGACCTTATCCATGGTGAGCGGTTCGCGGTTAAAGGGATCGGTC
TGATCGCTCAGAAGATGACGGGCGATGGTGGAACGATCCACTGTTACCTTGGAGCTGGGCAGCACCACAG
GGTCGGTCATAAGCGTTGAGATAATCGGATCGAGGTACTCTTCCGGCGCATCAGCCAGCAGCTCCTGCTC
CTCCTTGTATTGAGCACCCATACGCGCTACCTTCACAGCAAACTCGGACATGTCGCCTATAAGTTGGCCG
CCTCCGATTCGGATCAGGATGTTCTCGGCATAGCTGAAGAGCTGTTCGCTGTATGAACGTCCATCCTGCG
ATACGGCCAAACAGAAGCTCTCATCGGAGCTTAGGTTGATGTAGATGTGAGAGATCTCGATCACCGTCTG
AGCCGGATCGAATTCGAACTCCTTCTTGTCCTTTACCTTGAAGCGCTCCTTCTTTGGGCCAACCAAATTC
AGCAGAAAATAATTCAGCATGGCTGCCATGCGATCGACCATGCTGTTGTGGCAGAAAATGCTTTTGATTT
TCGAGGTGAGCAGCTTGAGGAGATTTATGGTGTCCCTACC
