[The description below was written by a language model from this plasmid's Addgene catalogue record.]
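Description:
pFOSGE_COF4B02 is a Gateway entry clone built on the commercial pDONR221 donor backbone. It carries the Drosophila melanogaster gene CG11070 (FlyBase gene FBgn0028467, transcript FBtr0079297) as an insert of about 3 kb. The plasmid is maintained at high copy number in standard E. coli cloning strains and is selected with kanamycin. As with other pDONR221-derived entry clones, the insert was introduced by Gateway recombination, which replaces the donor vector's counter-selection cassette and leaves the insert flanked by attL recombination sites. M13 forward and reverse priming sites on either side of the insert are listed for sequence verification. No feature table accompanies the record, so the exact insert boundaries, the presence or absence of a stop codon, and any added tags are not stated.

An entry clone of this kind has no promoter intended to express the insert in eukaryotic cells. It serves instead as a shuttle, from which the CG11070 sequence can be moved by an LR recombination reaction into any compatible destination vector that supplies the promoter, fusion partners and host-specific elements needed for a given experiment. The record gives the purpose only as a Gateway entry clone. The associated publication concerns the context-dependent regulatory functions of transcriptional regulators, which suggests this plasmid belongs to a collection of fly transcription factor and cofactor clones assembled for such functional assays. The record does not describe the specific destination vectors or assay formats used.
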