Addgene plasmid #71022: pFOSGE_COF4B02
Purpose: Gateway entry clone
Depositing lab: Alexander Stark. Depositing organization: Research Institute of Molecular Pathology (IMP). Publication: Transcriptional regulators form diverse groups with context-dependent regulatory functions. Stampfel G, Kazmar T, Frank O, Wienerroither S, Reiter F, Stark A. Nature. 2015 Nov 9. doi: 10.1038/nature15545. PubMed 26550828.
Backbone
  Vector backbone: pDONR221
  Backbone manufacturer: Invitrogen
  Backbone size w/o insert (bp): 4762
  Vector type: Gateway entry vector
Growth in bacteria
  Bacterial resistance: Kanamycin, 50 μg/mL
  Growth temperature: 37°C
  Growth strain: DH5alpha
  Copy number: High Copy
Gene/Insert
  Gene/Insert name: CG11070 (alt names: FBgn0028467; CG11070, FBtr0079297)
  Species: D. melanogaster (fly)
  Insert size (bp): 2979
  Cloning method: Gateway Cloning
  Sequencing primers: 5′ M13-F20; 3′ M13R
Terms and licenses: Academic/Nonprofit Terms; Industry Terms: Not Available to Industry
How to cite: pFOSGE_COF4B02 was a gift from Alexander Stark (Addgene plasmid # 71022 ; http://n2t.net/addgene:71022 ; RRID:Addgene_71022)
